Addgene plasmid #33279: pT7-M1T3D
Depositing lab: Terence Dermody. Depositing organization: Vanderbilt University. Publication: A plasmid-based reverse genetics system for animal double-stranded RNA viruses. Kobayashi T, Antar AA, Boehme KW, Danthi P, Eby EA, Guglielmi KM, Holm GH, Johnson EM, Maginnis MS, Naik S, Skelton WB, Wetzel JD, Wilson GJ, Chappell JD, Dermody TS. Cell Host Microbe. 2007 Apr 19;1(2):147-57. 10.1016/j.chom.2007.03.003 PubMed 18005692.
Backbone
  Vector backbone: p3E5EGFP
  Backbone manufacturer: made by Yoshihiro Kawaoka
  Vector type: Mammalian Expression
Growth in bacteria
  Bacterial resistance: Ampicillin, 100 μg/mL
  Growth temperature: 37°C
  Growth strain: DH5alpha
  Copy number: High Copy
Gene/Insert
  Gene/Insert name: M1
  Species: Orthoreovirus T3D
  GenBank ID: EF494438
  Entrez Gene: M1 (a.k.a. MoV-3mpc04sM1_gp1)
  Promoter: T7
  Cloning method: Restriction Enzyme; 5′ cloning site EcoRV (unknown if destroyed); 3′ cloning site RsrII (unknown if destroyed)
  Sequencing primers: 5′ T7 forward; 3′ T7 terminal
Terms and licenses: Academic/Nonprofit Terms; Industry Terms: Not Available to Industry
How to cite: pT7-M1T3D was a gift from Terence Dermody (Addgene plasmid # 33279 ; http://n2t.net/addgene:33279 ; RRID:Addgene_33279)
