[The description below was written by a language model from this plasmid's Addgene catalogue record and pLannotate feature annotations shown in this document.]
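Description:
pT7-M1T3D is a reverse-genetics rescue plasmid carrying a cDNA copy of the M1 gene segment of mammalian orthoreovirus strain type 3 Dearing (T3D), built in the p3E5EGFP backbone. The 5,370-nt plasmid is catalogued as a mammalian expression vector. It is propagated in E. coli as a high-copy plasmid through a ColE1/pUC-type origin and selected with ampicillin via the bla gene and its native promoter. Short annotated fragments of TcR, rop, bom, lacI, a pUC-type multiple cloning site and an SP6 promoter appear to be backbone remnants with no evident functional role. The brief "SET1" hit lying between the ribozyme and the terminator is probably T7 phage-derived sequence flanking the terminator rather than a real tag.

The payload is arranged so that transcription yields an RNA resembling the authentic viral plus strand. A bacteriophage T7 promoter sits immediately upstream of the M1 segment, whose open reading frame encodes mu2. This minor core protein has NTPase and RNA 5'-triphosphatase activities, is a likely cofactor of the lambda-3 polymerase, associates with microtubules and helps organise viral inclusions. Downstream of the segment lies a hepatitis delta virus ribozyme followed by a T7 terminator. Self-cleavage by the ribozyme trims the transcript to give a defined 3' end, while placing the promoter close to the segment sets the 5' end. Because expression depends on T7 RNA polymerase, that enzyme must be supplied in the recipient mammalian cells. The associated publication describes a plasmid-based reverse genetics system for double-stranded RNA viruses. This construct would accordingly be used with equivalent plasmids for the other reovirus gene segments to recover infectious virus, and to introduce engineered changes into M1.
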