Features (pLannotate 1.2.2; 14 found; start..end, strand, type, name):
      4..21      +  promoter       T7 promoter (fragment): promoter for bacteriophage T7 RNA polymerase
     34..2241    +  CDS            M1: MU2_REOVD - Experimental evidence at protein level: Swiss-Prot protein existence level 1. Minor inner capsid (core) component. Displays NTPase and RNA 5'-triphosphatase (RTPase) activities. ATP is the preferred substrate for hydrolysis. May function as a cofactor of polymerase lambda-3. Associates with microtubules and plays a role in the formation, structural organization and morphology of viral inclusions, where the assembly of cores and the replication of viral RNA occur. Together with mu-NS, recruits the other core proteins to these inclusions (By similarity). From Reovirus type 3 (strain
   2322..2413    +  ncRNA          HDV ribozyme: Accession: RF00094 - Hepatitis delta virus ribozyme
   2428..2477    +  CDS            SET1 (fragment): solubility-enhancement tag derived from T7 phage gene 10B
   2485..2532    +  terminator     T7 terminator: transcription terminator for bacteriophage T7 RNA polymerase
   2561..2595    +  misc_feature   MCS (fragment): pUC18/19 multiple cloning site
   2600..2618    -  promoter       SP6 promoter: promoter for bacteriophage SP6 RNA polymerase
   2847..3122    +  CDS            TcR (fragment): tetracycline efflux protein; tet; confers resistance to tetracycline
   3122..3172    -  misc_feature   bom (fragment): basis of mobility region from pBR322
   3274..3309    -  CDS            rop (fragment): Rop protein, which maintains plasmids at low copy number; rop
   3404..3508    +  promoter       AmpR promoter: bla
   3509..4369    +  CDS            AmpR: β-lactamase; bla; confers resistance to ampicillin, carbenicillin, and related antibiotics
   4540..5128    +  rep_origin     ori: high-copy-number ColE1/pMB1/pBR322/pUC origin of replication
   5311..5364    +  CDS            lacI (fragment): lac repressor; lacI; The lac repressor binds to the lac operator to inhibit transcription in E. coli. This inhibition can be relieved by adding lactose or isopropyl-β-D-thiogalactopyranoside (IPTG).
>Addgene plasmid #33279 | pT7-M1T3D | depositor full sequence | sequence record 39507 | pT7-M1T3D sequence 5370 bps
GGGTAATACGACTCACTATAGCTATTCGCGGTCATGGCTTACATCGCAGTTCCTGCGGTGGTGGATTCAC
GTTCGAGTGAGGCTATTGGACTGCTAGAATCGTTTGGAGTAGACGCTGGGGCTGACGCGAATGACGTTTC
ATATCAAGATCATGACTATGTGTTGGATCAGTTACAGTACATGTTAGATGGATATGAGGCTGGTGACGTT
ATCGATGCACTCGTCCACAAGAATTGGTTACATCACTCTGTCTATTGCTTGTTGCCACCCAAAAGTCAAC
TATTAGAGTATTGGAAAAGTAATCCTTCAGCGATACCGGACAACGTTGATCGTCGGCTTCGTAAACGACT
AATGCTAAAGAAAGATCTCAGGAAAGATGATGAATACAATCAGCTAGCGCGTGCTTTCAAGATATCGGAT
GTCTACGCACCTCTCATCTCATCCACGACGTCACCGATGACAATGATACAGAACTTGAATCAAGGCGAGA
TCGTGTACACCACGACGGACAGGGTAATAGGGGCTAGAATCTTGTTATATGCTCCTAGAAAGTACTATGC
GTCAACTCTGTCATTTACTATGACTAAGTGCATCATTCCGTTTGGTAAAGAGGTGGGTCGTGTTCCTCAC
TCTCGATTTAATGTTGGCACATTTTCGTCAATTGCTACCCCGAAATGTTTTGTCATGAGTGGGGTTGATA
TTGAGTCCATCCCAAATGAATTTATCAAGTTGTTTTACCAGCGCGTCAAGAGTGTTCACGCTAACATACT
AAATGACATATCTCCTCAGATCGTCTCTGACATGATAAACAGAAAGCGTCTGCGCGTTCATACTCCATCA
GATCGTCGAGCCGCGCAGTTGATGCATTTGCCTTACCATGTTAAACGAGGAGCGTCTCACGTCGACGTTT
ACAAGGTGGATGTTGTAGACATGTTGTTCGAGGTAGTGGATGTGGCCGATGGGTTGCGCAACGTATCTAG
GAAACTAACTATGCATACCGTTCCGGTATGTATTCTTGAAATGTTGGGTATTGAGATTGCGGACTATTGC
ATTCGTCGAGAGGATGGAATGCTCACAGATTGGTTCCTACTTTTAACCATGCTATCTGATGGCTTGACTG
ATAGAAGGACGCATTGTCAATACTTGATTAATCCGTCAAGTGTGCCTCCTGATGTGATACTTAACATCTC
AATTACTGGATTTATAAATAGACATACAATCGATGTCATGCCTGACATATATGACTTTGTTAAACCCATT
GGCGCTGTGCTGCCTAAGGGATCATTTAAATCAACAATTATGAGAGTTCTTGATTCAATATCAATATTAG
GAATCCAAATCATGCCGCGCGCGCATGTAGTTGACTCAGATGAGGTGGGCGAGCAAATGGAGCCTACGTT
TGAGCAGGCGGTTATGGAGATATACAAAGGGATTGCTGGCGTTGACTCGCTGGATGATCTCATCAAGTGG
GTGCTGAACTCGGATCTCATTCCGCATGATGACAGGCTTGGTCAATTATTTCAAGCGTTTTTGCCTCTCG
CAAAGGACTTATTAGCTCCAATGGCCAGAAAGTTTTATGATAACTCAATGAGTGAGGGTAGATTGCTAAC
ATTCGCTCATGCCGACAGTGAGTTGCTGAACGCAAATTATTTTGGTCATTTATTGCGACTAAAAATACCA
TATATTACAGAGGTTAATCTGATGATTCGCAAGAATCGTGAGGGTGGAGAGCTATTTCAGCTTGTGTTAT
CTTATCTATATAAAATGTATGCTACTAGCGCGCAGCCTAAATGGTTTGGATCATTATTGCGATTGTTAAT
ATGTCCCTGGTTACATATGGAGAAATTAATAGGAGAAGCAGACCCGGCATCTACGTCGGCTGAAATTGGG
TGGCATATCCCTCGTGAACAGCTGATGCAAGATGGATGGTGTGGATGTGAAGACGGATTCATTCCCTATG
TTAGCATACGTGCGCCAAGACTGGTTATAGAGGAGTTGATGGAGAAGAACTGGGGCCAATATCATGCCCA
AGTTATTGTCACTGATCAGCTTGTCGTAGGCGAACCGCGGAGGGTATCTGCTAAGGCTGTGATCAAGGGT
AACCACTTACCAGTTAAGTTAGTTTCACGATTTGCATGTTTCACATTGACGGCGAAGTATGAGATGAGGC
TTTCGTGCGGCCATAGCACTGGACGTGGAGCTGCATACAGTGCGAGACTAGCTTTCCGATCTGACTTGGC
GTGATCCGTGACATGCGTAGTGTGACACCTGCTCCTAGGTCAATGGGGGTAGGGGGCGGGCTAAGACTAC
GTACGCGCTTCATCGGGTCGGCATGGCATCTCCACCTCCTCGCGGTCCGACCTGGGCATCCGAAGGAGGA
CGTCGTCCACTCGGATGGCTAAGGGAGAGCTCAAAAAAAAGGATCCGGCTGCTAACAAAGCCCGAAAGGA
AGCTGAGTTGGCTGCTGCCACCGCTGAGCAATAACTAGCATAACCCCTTGGGGCCTCTAAACGGGTCTTG
AGGGGTTTTTTGCTGAAAGGAGGAACTATATCCGGATCGAGATCCTCTAGAGTCGACCTGCAGGCATGCA
AGCTTGTATTCTATAGTGTCACCTAAATCGTATGTGTATGATACATAAGGTTATGTATTAATTGTAGCCG
CGTTCTAACGACAATATGTACAAGCCTAATTGTGTAGCATCTGGCTTACTGAAGCAGACCCTATCATCTC
TCTCGTAAACTGCCGTCAGAGTCGGTTTGGTTGGACGAACCTTCTGAGTTTCTGGTAACGCCGTTCCGCA
CCCCGGAAATGGTCAGCGAACCAATCAGCAGGGTCATCGCTAGCCAGATCCTCTACGCCGGACGCATCGT
GGCCGGCATCACCGGCGCCACAGGTGCGGTTGCTGGCGCCTATATCGCCGACATCACCGATGGGGAAGAT
CGGGCTCGCCACTTCGGGCTCATGAGCGCTTGTTTCGGCGTGGGTATGGTGGCAGGCCCCGTGGCCGGGG
GACTGTTGGGCGCCATCTCCTTGCACCATTCCTTGCGGCGGCGGTGCTCAACGGCCTCAACCTACTACTG
GGCTGCTTCCTAATGCAGGAGTCGCATAAGGGAGAGCGTCGATATGGTGCACTCTCAGTACAATCTGCTC
TGATGCCGCATAGTTAAGCCAGCCCCGACACCCGCCAACACCCGCTGACGCGCCCTGACGGGCTTGTCTG
CTCCCGGCATCCGCTTACAGACAAGCTGTGACCGTCTCCGGGAGCTGCATGTGTCAGAGGTTTTCACCGT
CATCACCGAAACGCGCGAGACGAAAGGGCCTCGTGATACGCCTATTTTTATAGGTTAATGTCATGATAAT
AATGGTTTCTTAGACGTCAGGTGGCACTTTTCGGGGAAATGTGCGCGGAACCCCTATTTGTTTATTTTTC
TAAATACATTCAAATATGTATCCGCTCATGAGACAATAACCCTGATAAATGCTTCAATAATATTGAAAAA
GGAAGAGTATGAGTATTCAACATTTCCGTGTCGCCCTTATTCCCTTTTTTGCGGCATTTTGCCTTCCTGT
TTTTGCTCACCCAGAAACGCTGGTGAAAGTAAAAGATGCTGAAGATCAGTTGGGTGCACGAGTGGGTTAC
ATCGAACTGGATCTCAACAGCGGTAAGATCCTTGAGAGTTTTCGCCCCGAAGAACGTTTTCCAATGATGA
GCACTTTTAAAGTTCTGCTATGTGGCGCGGTATTATCCCGTATTGACGCCGGGCAAGAGCAACTCGGTCG
CCGCATACACTATTCTCAGAATGACTTGGTTGAGTACTCACCAGTCACAGAAAAGCATCTTACGGATGGC
ATGACAGTAAGAGAATTATGCAGTGCTGCCATAACCATGAGTGATAACACTGCGGCCAACTTACTTCTGA
CAACGATCGGAGGACCGAAGGAGCTAACCGCTTTTTTGCACAACATGGGGGATCATGTAACTCGCCTTGA
TCGTTGGGAACCGGAGCTGAATGAAGCCATACCAAACGACGAGCGTGACACCACGATGCCTGTAGCAATG
GCAACAACGTTGCGCAAACTATTAACTGGCGAACTACTTACTCTAGCTTCCCGGCAACAATTAATAGACT
GGATGGAGGCGGATAAAGTTGCAGGACCACTTCTGCGCTCGGCCCTTCCGGCTGGCTGGTTTATTGCTGA
TAAATCTGGAGCCGGTGAGCGTGGGTCTCGCGGTATCATTGCAGCACTGGGGCCAGATGGTAAGCCCTCC
CGTATCGTAGTTATCTACACGACGGGGAGTCAGGCAACTATGGATGAACGAAATAGACAGATCGCTGAGA
TAGGTGCCTCACTGATTAAGCATTGGTAACTGTCAGACCAAGTTTACTCATATATACTTTAGATTGATTT
AAAACTTCATTTTTAATTTAAAAGGATCTAGGTGAAGATCCTTTTTGATAATCTCATGACCAAAATCCCT
TAACGTGAGTTTTCGTTCCACTGAGCGTCAGACCCCGTAGAAAAGATCAAAGGATCTTCTTGAGATCCTT
TTTTTCTGCGCGTAATCTGCTGCTTGCAAACAAAAAAACCACCGCTACCAGCGGTGGTTTGTTTGCCGGA
TCAAGAGCTACCAACTCTTTTTCCGAAGGTAACTGGCTTCAGCAGAGCGCAGATACCAAATACTGTCCTT
CTAGTGTAGCCGTAGTTAGGCCACCACTTCAAGAACTCTGTAGCACCGCCTACATACCTCGCTCTGCTAA
TCCTGTTACCAGTGGCTGCTGCCAGTGGCGATAAGTCGTGTCTTACCGGGTTGGACTCAAGACGATAGTT
ACCGGATAAGGCGCAGCGGTCGGGCTGAACGGGGGGTTCGTGCACACAGCCCAGCTTGGAGCGAACGACC
TACACCGAACTGAGATACCTACAGCGTGAGCTATGAGAAAGCGCCACGCTTCCCGAAGGGAGAAAGGCGG
ACAGGTATCCGGTAAGCGGCAGGGTCGGAACAGGAGAGCGCACGAGGGAGCTTCCAGGGGGAAACGCCTG
GTATCTTTATAGTCCTGTCGGGTTTCGCCACCTCTGACTTGAGCGTCGATTTTTGTGATGCTCGTCAGGG
GGGCGGAGCCTATGGAAAAACGCCAGCAACGCGGCCTTTTTACGGTTCCTGGCCTTTTGCTGGCCTTTTG
CTCACATGTTCTTTCCTGCGTTATCCCCTGATTCTGTGGATAACCGTATTACCGCCTTTGAGTGAGCTGA
TACCGCTCGCCGCAGCCGAACGACCGAGCGCAGCGAGTCAGTGAGCGAGGAAGCGGAAGAGCGCCCAATA
CGCAAACCGCCTCTCCCCGCGCGTTGGCCGATTCATTAATGCAGGGGGAT
