>Addgene plasmid #33279 | pT7-M1T3D | addgene partial sequence | sequence record 41305 | T7-term
TTTCGGGCTTTGTTAGCAGCCGGATCCTTTTTTTTGAGCTCTCCCTTAGCCATCCGAGTGGACGACGTCC
TCCTTCGGATGCCCAGGTCGGACCGCGAGGAGGTGGAGATGCCATGCCGACCCGATGAAGCGCGTACGTA
GTCTTAGCCCGCCCCCTACCCCCATTGACCTAGGAGCAGGTGTCACACTACGCATGTCACGGATCACGCC
AAGTCAGATCGGAAAGCTAGTCTCGCACTGTATGCAGCTCCACGTCCAGTGCTATGGCCGCACGAAAGCC
TCATCTCATACTTCGCCGTCAATGTGAAACATGCAAATCGTGAAACTAACTTAACTGGTAAGTGGTTACC
CTTGATCACAGCCTTAGCAGATACCCTCCGCGGTTCGCCTACGACAAGCTGATCAGTGACAATAACTTGG
GCATGATATTGGCCCCAGTTCTTCTCCATCAACTCCTCTATAACCAGTCTTGGCGCACGTATGCTAACAT
AGGGAATGAATCCGTCTTCACATCCACACCATCCATCTTGCATCAGCTGTTCACGAGGGATATGCCACCC
AATTTCAGCCGACGTAGATGCCGGGTCTGCTTCTCCTATTAATTTCTCCATATGTAACCAGGGACATATT
AACAATCGCAATAATGATCCAAACCATTTAGGCTGCGCGCTAGTAGCATACATTTTATATAGATAAGATA
ACACAAGCTGAAATAGCTCTCCACCCTCACGATTCTTGCGAATCATCAGATTAACCTCTGTAATATATGG
TATTTTTAGTCGCAATAAATGACCAAAATAATTTGCGTTCAGCAACTCACTGTCGGCATGAGCGAATGTT
AGCA
